Addgene plasmid #40639: pGEX4T-1_OCT4_S235A
Depositing lab: James Thomson. Depositing organization: University of Wisconsin, Madison. Publication: Phosphorylation regulates human OCT4. Brumbaugh J, Hou Z, Russell JD, Howden SE, Yu P, Ledvina AR, Coon JJ, Thomson JA. Proc Natl Acad Sci U S A. 2012 May 8;109(19):7162-8. Epub 2012 Apr 2. 10.1073/pnas.1203874109 PubMed 22474382.
Backbone
  Vector backbone: pGEX4T-1
  Backbone manufacturer: GE-healthcare
  Backbone size w/o insert (bp): 6237
  Total vector size (bp): 7362
  Modifications to backbone: Added TEV cleavage site
  Vector type: Bacterial Expression
Growth in bacteria
  Bacterial resistance: Ampicillin, 100 μg/mL
  Growth temperature: 37°C
  Growth strain: DH5alpha
  Copy number: Unknown
Gene/Insert
  Gene/Insert name: POU5F1 (alt name: OCT4)
  Species: H. sapiens (human)
  Insert size (bp): 1125
  Mutation: S235A
  Entrez Gene: POU5F1 (a.k.a. OCT3, OCT4, OCT4Borf1, OTF-3, OTF3, OTF4, Oct-3, Oct-4, Oct3/4)
  Promoter: tac
  Tag / fusion protein: GST (N terminal on insert); Thrombin Cleavage (N terminal on insert); TEV Cleavage (N terminal on insert)
  Cloning method: Restriction Enzyme; 5′ cloning site NheI (not destroyed); 3′ cloning site EcoRI (not destroyed)
  Sequencing primers: 5′ NA; 3′ NA
Terms and licenses: Academic/Nonprofit Terms; Industry Terms: Not Available to Industry
How to cite: pGEX4T-1_OCT4_S235A was a gift from James Thomson (Addgene plasmid # 40639 ; http://n2t.net/addgene:40639 ; RRID:Addgene_40639)
