[The description below was written by a language model from this plasmid's Addgene catalogue record.]
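Description:
pGEX4T-1_OCT4_S235A is a bacterial expression plasmid built on the commercial pGEX4T-1 GST-fusion backbone, with a total size of about 7.4 kb. It is propagated in E. coli under ampicillin selection; the record lists the copy number as unknown and provides no feature table, so the origin of replication and other backbone elements are not itemised here.

The payload is a roughly 1.1 kb human POU5F1 (OCT4) coding sequence carrying an S235A substitution, inserted between NheI and EcoRI sites that were both retained. Expression is driven by the tac promoter, a hybrid trp/lac promoter that is normally IPTG-inducible in bacteria. The protein is produced as an N-terminal glutathione S-transferase fusion, which allows affinity capture on glutathione resin. Between GST and OCT4 lie two protease recognition sites: the thrombin site native to pGEX4T-1 and a TEV site that the depositors added to the backbone, giving two options for releasing OCT4 from the GST moiety after purification.

Replacing serine 235 with alanine removes the hydroxyl group that could accept a phosphate, so this is a non-phosphorylatable variant at that position. This fits the associated study on how phosphorylation regulates human OCT4, the pluripotency-associated POU-domain transcription factor. The construct is therefore suited to producing recombinant mutant OCT4 in bacteria for in vitro biochemical comparison with wild-type protein or other phospho-site variants, although the record does not specify which assays it was used in.
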