>Addgene plasmid #40639 | pGEX4T-1_OCT4_S235A | depositor partial sequence | sequence record 52861 | OCT4 coding sequence
CATATGGAAAACTTGTATTTCCAGGGCCATATGGCTAGCGCGGGACACCTGGCTTCGGATTTCGCCTTCT
CGCCCCCTCCAGGTGGTGGAGGTGATGGGCCAGGGGGGCCGGAGCCGGGCTGGGTTGATCCTCGGACCTG
GCTAAGCTTCCAAGGCCCTCCTGGAGGGCCAGGAATCGGGCCGGGGGTTGGGCCAGGCTCTGAGGTGTGG
GGGATTCCCCCATGCCCCCCGCCGTATGAGTTCTGTGGGGGGATGGCGTACTGTGGGCCCCAGGTTGGAG
TGGGGCTAGTGCCCCAAGGCGGCTTGGAGACCTCTCAGCCTGAGGGTGAAGCAGGAGTCGGGGTGGAGAG
CAACTCCGATGGGGCCTCCCCGGAGCCCTGCACCGTCACCCCTGGTGCCGTGAAGCTGGAGAAGGAGAAG
CTGGAGCAAAACCCGGAGGAGTCCCAGGACATCAAAGCTCTGCAGAAAGAACTCGAGCAATTTGCCAAGC
TCCTGAAGCAGAAGAGGATCACCCTGGGATATACACAGGCCGATGTGGGGCTCACCCTGGGGGTTCTATT
TGGGAAGGTATTCAGCCAAACGACCATCTGCCGCTTTGAGGCTCTGCAGCTTAGCTTCAAGAACATGTGT
AAGCTGCGGCCCTTGCTGCAGAAGTGGGTGGAGGAAGCTGACAACAATGAAAATCTTCAGGAGATATGCA
AAGCAGAAACCCTCGTGCAGGCCCGAAAGAGAAAGCGAACCGCTATCGAGAACCGAGTGAGAGGCAACCT
GGAGAATTTGTTCCTGCAGTGCCCGAAACCCACACTGCAGCAGATCAGCCACATCGCCCAGCAGCTTGGG
CTCGAGAAGGATGTGGTCCGAGTGTGGTTCTGTAACCGGCGCCAGAAGGGCAAGCGATCAAGCAGCGACT
ATGCACAACGAGAGGATTTTGAGGCTGCTGGGTCTCCTTTCTCAGGGGGACCAGTGTCCTTTCCTCTGGC
CCCAGGGCCCCATTTTGGTACCCCAGGCTATGGGAGCCCTCACTTCACTGCACTGTACTCCTCGGTCCCT
TTCCCTGAGGGGGAAGCCTTTCCCCCTGTCTCCGTCACCACTCTGGGCTCTCCCATGCATTCAAACTGAG
AATTC
