>Addgene plasmid #40639 | pGEX4T-1_OCT4_S235A | addgene partial sequence | sequence record 54400 | pGEX5
GATCTCAATCGGATCTGGTTCGCGTGGATCTCATATGGAAAACTTGTATTTCCAGGGCCATATGGCTAGC
GCGGGACACCTGGCTTCGGATTTCGCCTTCTCGCCCCCTCCAGGTGGTGGAGGTGATGGGCCAGGGGGGC
CGGAGCCGGGCTGGGTTGATCCTCGGACCTGGCTAAGCTTCCAAGGCCCTCCTGGAGGGCCAGGAATCGG
GCCGGGGGTTGGGCCAGGCTCTGAGGTGTGGGGGATTCCCCCATGCCCCCCGCCGTATGAGTTCTGTGGG
GGGATGGCGTACTGTGGGCCCCAGGTTGGAGTGGGGCTAGTGCCCCAAGGCGGCTTGGAGACCTCTCAGC
CTGAGGGTGAAGCAGGAGTCGGGGTGGAGAGCAACTCCGATGGGGCCTCCCCGGAGCCCTGCACCGTCAC
CCCTGGTGCCGTGAAGCTGGAGAAGGAGAAGCTGGAGCAAAACCCGGAGGAGTCCCAGGACATCAAAGCT
CTGCAGAAAGAACTCGAGCAATTTGCCAAGCTCCTGAAGCAGAAGAGGATCACCCTGGGATATACACAGG
CCGATGTGGGGCTCACCCTGGGGGTTCTATTTGGGAAGGTATTCAGCCAAACGACCATCTGCCGCTTTGA
GGCTCTGCNGCTTAGCTTCAAGAACATGTGTAAGCTGCGGCCCTTGCTGCAGAAGTGGGTGGAGGAAGCT
GACAACAATGAAAATCTTCAGGAGATATGCAAAGCAGAAACCCTCGTGCAGGCCCGAAAGAGAAAGCGAA
CCGCTATCGAGAACCGAGTGAGAGGCAACCTGGAGAATTTGTTCCTGCAGTGCCCGAAACCCACACTGCA
GCAGATCAGCCACATCGCCCAGCAGCTTGGGCTCGAGAAGATTGTCA
